Addgene plasmid #15079: pBS mNotch1-IC (DM#270)
Depositing lab: Douglas Melton. Depositing organization: Harvard University. Publication: Notch signaling controls multiple steps of pancreatic differentiation. Murtaugh LC, Stanger BZ, Kwan KM, Melton DA. Proc Natl Acad Sci U S A. 2003 Dec 9. 100(25):14920-5. 10.1073/pnas.2436557100 PubMed 14657333.
Backbone
  Vector backbone: pBluescript II KS +
  Backbone manufacturer: Stratagene
  Backbone size w/o insert (bp): 3000
  Vector type: Bacterial Expression
Growth in bacteria
  Bacterial resistance: Ampicillin, 100 μg/mL
  Growth temperature: 37°C
  Growth strain: DH5alpha
  Copy number: High Copy
Gene/Insert
  Gene/Insert name: Notch1-IC (alt name: Notch1)
  Species: M. musculus (mouse)
  Insert size (bp): 1700
  Mutation: K1750A
  Entrez Gene: Notch1 (a.k.a. 9930111A19Rik, Mis6, N1, Tan1, lin-12)
  Cloning method: Restriction Enzyme; 5′ cloning site EcoRI (not destroyed); 3′ cloning site SalI (not destroyed)
  Sequencing primers: 5′ T3; 3′ T7
Terms and licenses: Academic/Nonprofit Terms; Industry Terms: Not Available to Industry
Depositor comments: Encodes an intracellular fragment of mouse Notch1 (amino acids 1749–2293, lacking the C-terminal PEST domain).
How to cite: pBS mNotch1-IC (DM#270) was a gift from Douglas Melton (Addgene plasmid # 15079 ; http://n2t.net/addgene:15079 ; RRID:Addgene_15079)
