[The description below was written by a language model from this plasmid's Addgene catalogue record and pLannotate feature annotations shown in this document.]
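Description:
pBS mNotch1-IC (DM#270) is a pBluescript II KS(+) phagemid carrying a cDNA fragment for the intracellular domain of mouse Notch1. The roughly 3 kb backbone replicates in E. coli at high copy from a ColE1/pUC-type origin and is selected with ampicillin through the β-lactamase gene and its own promoter. An f1 origin also allows single-stranded DNA to be rescued with helper phage. The sequenced plasmid is 4,675 nt, consistent with the backbone plus the approximately 1.7 kb insert. Short annotated matches to an RSF origin and to lacI are only fragments adjacent to the lac promoter region and are probably annotation artefacts rather than functional elements.

The insert was cloned between the EcoRI and SalI sites, both of which are retained, interrupting the lacZα region of the polylinker. According to the depositor it encodes amino acids 1749–2293 of Notch1, an intracellular fragment lacking the C-terminal PEST domain, and the record lists a K1750A substitution. The feature table places the Notch1 coding sequence on the forward strand, downstream of the lac promoter/operator and the T3 promoter, with the T7 promoter facing it from the far side. A short partial match to a FLAG-type epitope lies immediately upstream of and abutting the Notch1 sequence, suggesting a possible N-terminal tag, although the catalogue fields do not mention one.

Although catalogued as a bacterial expression vector, the plasmid has no eukaryotic promoter. It is best regarded as a cloning and sequencing intermediate: a source of the Notch1-IC fragment for subcloning, or a template for in vitro transcription from the flanking phage promoters. The associated publication concerns Notch signalling in pancreatic differentiation.
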