Features (pLannotate 1.2.2; 16 found; start..end, strand, type, name):
      1..125     +  rep_origin     RSF ori (fragment): Plasmids containing the RSF 1030 origin of replication can be propagated in E. coli cells that contain additional plasmids with compatible origins.
    127..219     +  CDS            lacI (fragment): lac repressor; lacI; The lac repressor binds to the lac operator to inhibit transcription in E. coli. This inhibition can be relieved by adding lactose or isopropyl-β-D-thiogalactopyranoside (IPTG).
    232..253     +  protein_bind   CAP binding site: CAP binding activates transcription in the presence of cAMP. E. coli catabolite activator protein
    268..298     +  promoter       lac promoter: promoter for the E. coli lac operon
    306..322     +  protein_bind   lac operator: The lac repressor binds to the lac operator to inhibit transcription in E. coli. This inhibition can be relieved by adding lactose or isopropyl-β-D-thiogalactopyranoside (IPTG). lac repressor encoded by lacI
    367..385     +  promoter       T3 promoter: promoter for bacteriophage T3 RNA polymerase
    398..443     -  misc_feature   MCS (fragment): pBluescript multiple cloning site
    479..503     +  CDS            3xFLAG (fragment): three tandem FLAG® epitope tags
    501..2135    +  CDS            Notch1 (fragment): NOTC1_MOUSE - Also known as Motch From Mus musculus (Mouse).
   2156..2219    -  misc_feature   MCS (fragment): pBluescript multiple cloning site
   2228..2246    -  promoter       T7 promoter: promoter for bacteriophage T7 RNA polymerase
   2254..2409    +  CDS            lacZα (fragment): LacZα fragment of β-galactosidase; lacZ fragment
   2414..2842    +  rep_origin     f1 ori (sequence partly withheld): f1 bacteriophage origin of replication; arrow indicates direction of (+) strand synthesis
   2895..2999    +  promoter       AmpR promoter: bla
   3000..3860    +  CDS            AmpR: β-lactamase; bla; confers resistance to ampicillin, carbenicillin, and related antibiotics
   4031..4619    +  rep_origin     ori: high-copy-number ColE1/pMB1/pBR322/pUC origin of replication
>Addgene plasmid #15079 | pBS mNotch1-IC (DM#270) | addgene full sequence | sequence record 208856 | Addgene NGS Result
CATGTTCTTTCCTGCGTTATCCCCTGATTCTGTGGATAACCGTATTACCGCCTTTGAGTGAGCTGATACC
GCTCGCCGCAGCCGAACGACCGAGCGCAGCGAGTCAGTGAGCGAGGAAGCGGAAGAGCGCCCAATACGCA
AACCGCCTCTCCCCGCGCGTTGGCCGATTCATTAATGCAGCTGGCACGACAGGTTTCCCGACTGGAAAGC
GGGCAGTGAGCGCAACGCAATTAATGTGAGTTAGCTCACTCATTAGGCACCCCAGGCTTTACACTTTATG
CTCCCGGCTCGTATGTTGTGTGGAATTGTGAGCGGATAACAATTTCACACAGGAAACAGCTATGACCATG
ATTACGCCAAGCGCGCAATTAACCCTCACTAAAGGGAACAAAAGCTGGGTACCGGGCCCCCCCTCGAGGT
CGACGGTATCGATAAGCTTGATAATTCTAGCTAGCTAGCCGGCCCAATTCGGTACCATGGACTACAAAGA
CGATGACGATAAAGCCCGGCGGCAGCATGGCCAGCTCTGGTTCCCTGAGGGTTTCAAAGTGTCAGAGGCC
AGCAAGAAGAAGCGGAGAGAGCCCCTCGGCGAGGACTCAGTCGGCCTCAAGCCCCTGAAGAATGCCTCAG
ATGGTGCTCTGATGGACGACAATCAGAACGAGTGGGGAGACGAAGACCTGGAGACCAAGAAGTTCCGGTT
TGAGGAGCCAGTAGTTCTCCCTGACCTGAGTGATCAGACTGACCACAGACAGTGGACCCAGCAGCACCTG
GACGCTGCTGACCTGCGCATGTCTGCCATGGCCCCAACACCGCCTCAGGGGGAGGTGGATGCTGACTGCA
TGGATGTCAATGTTCGAGGACCAGATGGCTTCACACCCCTCATGATTGCCTCCTGCAGTGGAGGGGGCCT
TGAGACAGGCAACAGTGAAGAAGAAGAAGATGCACCTGCTGTCATCTCTGACTTCATCTACCAGGGCGCC
AGCTTGCACAACCAGACAGACCGCACCGGGGAGACCGCCTTGCACTTGGCTGCCCGATACTCTCGTTCAG
ATGCTGCAAAGCGCTTGCTGGAGGCCAGTGCAGATGCCAACATCCAGGACAACATGGGCCGTACTCCGTT
ACATGCAGCAGTTTCTGCAGATGCTCAGGGTGTCTTCCAGATCCTGCTCCGGAACAGGGCCACAGATCTG
GATGCCCGAATGCATGATGGCACAACTCCACTGATCCTGGCTGCGCGCCTGGCCCTGGAGGGCATGCTGG
AGGACCTCATCAACTCACATGCTGACGTCAATGCCGTGGATGACCTAGGCAAGTCGGCTTTGCATTGGGC
GGCCGCGGTGAACAATGTGGATGCTGCTGTTGTGCTCCTGAAGAACGGAGCCAACAAGGACATGCAGAAC
AACAAGGAGGAGACTCCCCTGTTCCTGGCCGCCCGTGAGGGCAGCTATGAGACTGCCAAAGTGTTGCTGG
ACCACTTTGCCAACCGGGACATCACGGATCACATGGACCGATTGCCGCGGGACATCGCACAGGAGCGTAT
GCACCACGATATCGTGCGGCTTTTGGATGAGTACAACCTGGTGCGCAGCCCACAGCTGCATGGCACTGCC
CTGGGTGGCACACCCACTCTGTCTCCCACACTCTGCTCGCCCAATGGCTACCTGGGCAATCTCAAGTCTG
CCACACAGGGCAAGAAGGCCCGCAAGCCCAGCACCAAAGGGCTGGCTTGTGGTAGCAAGGAAGCTAAGGA
CCTCAAGGCACGGAGGAAGAAGTCCCAGGATGGCAAGGGCTGCCTGTTGGACAGCTCGAGCATGCTGTCG
CCTGTGGACTCCCTCGAGTCACCCCATGGCTACTTGTCAGATGTGGCCTCGCCACCCCTCCTCCCCTCCC
CATTCCAGCAGTCTCCATCCATGCCTCTCAGCCACCTGCCTGGTATGCCTGACACTCACCTGGGCATCAG
CCACTTGAATGTGGCAGCCAAGCCTGAGATGGCAGCACTGGCTGGAGGTAGCCGGTTGGCCTTTGAGCCA
CCCCCGCCACGCCTCTCCCACCTGCCTGTAGCCTCCAGTGCCAGCACAGTGCTGAGTACCAATGGCACGG
GGGCTATGAATTTCACCGTGGGTGCACCGGCAAGCTAGGTAGCTAGCTCGAGAATTATCGAATTCCTGCA
GCCCGGGGGATCCACTAGTTCTAGAGCGGCCGCCACCGCGGTGGAGCTCCAATTCGCCCTATAGTGAGTC
GTATTACGCGCGCTCACTGGCCGTCGTTTTACAACGTCGTGACTGGGAAAACCCTGGCGTTACCCAACTT
AATCGCCTTGCAGCACATCCCCCTTTCGCCAGCTGGCGTAATAGCGAAGAGGCCCGCACCGATCGCCCTT
CCCAACAGTTGCGCAGCCTGAATGGCGAATGGG
[124 nt withheld, positions 2414-2537]
C
[91 nt withheld, positions 2539-2629]
A
[49 nt withheld, positions 2631-2679]
CCTTTGACGTTGGAGTCCACGTTCTTT
[37 nt withheld, positions 2707-2743]
ACCCTATCTCGGTCTATTCTTTTGATTTATAAGGGATTTTGCCGATTTCGGCCTATTGGTTAAAAAATGA
GCTGATTTAACAAAAATTTAACGCGAATTTTAACAAAATATTAACGCTTACAATTTAGGTGGCACTTTTC
GGGGAAATGTGCGCGGAACCCCTATTTGTTTATTTTTCTAAATACATTCAAATATGTATCCGCTCATGAG
ACAATAACCCTGATAAATGCTTCAATAATATTGAAAAAGGAAGAGTATGAGTATTCAACATTTCCGTGTC
GCCCTTATTCCCTTTTTTGCGGCATTTTGCCTTCCTGTTTTTGCTCACCCAGAAACGCTGGTGAAAGTAA
AAGATGCTGAAGATCAGTTGGGTGCACGAGTGGGTTACATCGAACTGGATCTCAACAGCGGTAAGATCCT
TGAGAGTTTTCGCCCCGAAGAACGTTTTCCAATGATGAGCACTTTTAAAGTTCTGCTATGTGGCGCGGTA
TTATCCCGTATTGACGCCGGGCAAGAGCAACTCGGTCGCCGCATACACTATTCTCAGAATGACTTGGTTG
AGTACTCACCAGTCACAGAAAAGCATCTTACGGATGGCATGACAGTAAGAGAATTATGCAGTGCTGCCAT
AACCATGAGTGATAACACTGCGGCCAACTTACTTCTGACAACGATCGGAGGACCGAAGGAGCTAACCGCT
TTTTTGCACAACATGGGGGATCATGTAACTCGCCTTGATCGTTGGGAACCGGAGCTGAATGAAGCCATAC
CAAACGACGAGCGTGACACCACGATGCCTGTAGCAATGGCAACAACGTTGCGCAAACTATTAACTGGCGA
ACTACTTACTCTAGCTTCCCGGCAACAATTAATAGACTGGATGGAGGCGGATAAAGTTGCAGGACCACTT
CTGCGCTCGGCCCTTCCGGCTGGCTGGTTTATTGCTGATAAATCTGGAGCCGGTGAGCGTGGGTCTCGCG
GTATCATTGCAGCACTGGGGCCAGATGGTAAGCCCTCCCGTATCGTAGTTATCTACACGACGGGGAGTCA
GGCAACTATGGATGAACGAAATAGACAGATCGCTGAGATAGGTGCCTCACTGATTAAGCATTGGTAACTG
TCAGACCAAGTTTACTCATATATACTTTAGATTGATTTAAAACTTCATTTTTAATTTAAAAGGATCTAGG
TGAAGATCCTTTTTGATAATCTCATGACCAAAATCCCTTAACGTGAGTTTTCGTTCCACTGAGCGTCAGA
CCCCGTAGAAAAGATCAAAGGATCTTCTTGAGATCCTTTTTTTCTGCGCGTAATCTGCTGCTTGCAAACA
AAAAAACCACCGCTACCAGCGGTGGTTTGTTTGCCGGATCAAGAGCTACCAACTCTTTTTCCGAAGGTAA
CTGGCTTCAGCAGAGCGCAGATACCAAATACTGTTCTTCTAGTGTAGCCGTAGTTAGGCCACCACTTCAA
GAACTCTGTAGCACCGCCTACATACCTCGCTCTGCTAATCCTGTTACCAGTGGCTGCTGCCAGTGGCGAT
AAGTCGTGTCTTACCGGGTTGGACTCAAGACGATAGTTACCGGATAAGGCGCAGCGGTCGGGCTGAACGG
GGGGTTCGTGCACACAGCCCAGCTTGGAGCGAACGACCTACACCGAACTGAGATACCTACAGCGTGAGCT
ATGAGAAAGCGCCACGCTTCCCGAAGGGAGAAAGGCGGACAGGTATCCGGTAAGCGGCAGGGTCGGAACA
GGAGAGCGCACGAGGGAGCTTCCAGGGGGAAACGCCTGGTATCTTTATAGTCCTGTCGGGTTTCGCCACC
TCTGACTTGAGCGTCGATTTTTGTGATGCTCGTCAGGGGGGCGGAGCCTATGGAAAAACGCCAGCAACGC
GGCCTTTTTACGGTTCCTGGCCTTTTGCTGGCCTTTTGCTCA
