>Addgene plasmid #15079 | pBS mNotch1-IC (DM#270) | addgene partial sequence | sequence record 21614 | T3 5'-GCAATTAACCCTCACTAAAGG-3'
GGGCCCCCCCTCGAGGTCGACGGTATCGATAAGCTTGATAATTCTAGCTAGCTAGCCGGCCCAATTCGGT
ACCATGGACTACAAAGACGATGACGATAAAGCCCGGCGGCAGCATGGCCAGCTCTGGTTCCCTGAGGGTT
TCAAAGTGTCAGAGGCCAGCAAGAAGAAGCGGAGAGAGCCCCTCGGCGAGGACTCAGTCGGCCTCAAGCC
CCTGAAGAATGCCTCAGATGGTGCTCTGATGGACGACAATCAGAACGAGTGGGGAGACGAAGACCTGGAG
ACCAAGAAGTTCCGGTTTGAGGAGCCAGTAGTTCTCCCTGACCTGAGTGATCAGACTGACCACAGACAGT
GGACCCAGCAGCACCTGGACGCTGCTGACCTGCGCATGTCTGCCATGGCCCCAACACCGCCTCAGGGGGA
GGTGGATGCTGACTGCATGGATGTCAATGTTCGAGGACCAGATGGCTTCACACCCCTCATGATTGCCTCC
TGCAGTGGAGGGGGCCTTGAGACAGGCAACAGTGAAGAAGAAGAAGATGCACCTGCTGTCATCTCTGACT
TCATCTACCAGGGCGCCAGCTTGCACAACCAGACAGACCGCACCGGGGAGACCGCCTTGCACTTGGCTGC
CCGATACTCTCGTTCAGATGCTGCAAAGCGCTTGCTGGAGGCCAGTGCAGATGCCAACATCCAGGACAAC
ATGGGCCGTACTCCGTTACATGCAGCAGTTTCTGCAGATGCTCAGGGTGTCTTCCAGATCCTGCTCCGGA
ACAGGGCCACAGATCTGGATGCCCGAATGCATGATGGCACAACT
